>Addgene plasmid #137754 | GST-RFP-cb5 | depositor full sequence | sequence record 265989 | Full Sequence
TTCGAGCTCGCCCGACATTGATTATTGACTAGTTATTAATAGTAATCAATTACGGGGTCATTAGTTCATA
GCCCATATATGGAGTTCCGCGTTACATAACTTACGGTAAATGGCCCGCCTGGCTGACCGCCCAACGACCC
CCGCCCATTGACGTCAATAATGACGTATGTTCCCATAGTAACGCCAATAGGGACTTTCCATTGACGTCAA
TGGGTGGAGTATTTACGGTAAACTGCCCACTTGGCAGTACATCAAGTGTATCATATGCCAAGTACGCCCC
CTATTGACGTCAATGACGGTAAATGGCCCGCCTGGCATTATGCCCAGTACATGACCTTATGGGACTTTCC
TACTTGGCAGTACATCTACGTATTAGTCATCGCTATTACCATGGTGATGCGGTTTTGGCAGTACATCAAT
GGGCGTGGATAGCGGTTTGACTCACGGGGATTTCCAAGTCTCCACCCCATTGACGTCAATGGGAGTTTGT
TTTGGCACCAAAATCAACGGGACTTTCCAAAATGTCGTAACAACTCCGCCCCATTGACGCAAATGGGCGG
TAGGCGTGTACGGTGGGAGGTCTATATAAGCAGAGCTCGTTTAGTGAACCGTCAGATCGCCTGGAGACGC
CATCCACGCTGTTTTGACCTCCATAGAAGACACCGGGACCGATCCAGCCTCCGCGGCCGGGAACGGTGCA
TTGGAACGCGGATTCCCCGTGCCAAGAGTGACGTAAGTACCGCCTATAGAGTCTATAGGCCCACCCCCTT
GGCTTCGTTAGAACGCGGCTACAATTAATACATAACCTTATGTATCATACACATACGATTTAGGTGACAC
TATAGAATAACATCCACTTTGCCTTTCTCTCCACAGGTGTCCACTTCCCAGGTCCAACTGTACCTCGCGA
GCCAGCCATGTCCCCTATACTAGGTTATTGGAAAATTAAGGGCCTTGTGCAACCCACTCGACTTCTTTTG
GAATATCTTGAAGAAAAATATGAAGAGCATTTGTATGAGCGCGATGAAGGTGATAAATGGCGAGCCAAAA
AGTTTGAATTGGGTTTGGAGTTTCCCAATCTTCCTTATTATATTGATGGTGATGTTAAATTAACACAGTC
TATGGCCATCATACGTTATATAGCTGACAAGCACAACATGTTGGGTGGTTGTCCAAAAGAGCGTGCAGAG
ATTTCAATGCTTGAAGGAGCGGTTTTGGATATTAGATACGGTGTTTCGAGAATTGCATATAGTAAAGACT
TTGAAACTCTCAAAGTTGATTTTCTTAGCAAGCTACCTGAAATGCTGAAAATGTTCGAAGATCGTTTATG
TCATAAAACATATTTAAATGGTGATCATGTAACCCATCCTGACTTCATGTTGTATGACGCTCTTGATGTT
GTTTTATACATGGACCCAATGTGCCTGGATGCGTTCCCAAAATTAGTTTGTTTTAAAAAACGTATTGAAG
CTATCCCACAAATTGATAAGTACTTGAAATCCAGCAAGTATATAGCATGGCCTTTGCAGGGCTGGCAAGC
CACGTTTGGTGGTGGCGACCATCCTCCAAAATCGGATGGCGGCCGCATGGTGCGCTCCTCCAAGAACGTC
ATCAAGGAGTTCATGCGCTTCAAGGTGCGCATGGAGGGCACCGTGAACGGCCACGAGTTCGAGATCGAGG
GCGAGGGCGAGGGCCGCCCCTACGAGGGCCACAACACCGTGAAGCTGAAGGTGACCAAGGGCGGCCCCCT
GCCCTTCGCCTGGGACATCCTGTCCCCCCAGTTCCAGTACGGCTCCAAGGTGTACGTGAAGCACCCCGCC
GACATCCCCGACTACAAGAAGCTGTCCTTCCCCGAGGGCTTCAAGTGGGAGCGCGTGATGAACTTCGAGG
ACGGCGGCGTGGTGACCGTGACCCAGGACTCCTCCCTGCAGGACGGCTGCTTCATCTACAAGGTGAAGTT
CATCGGCGTGAACTTCCCCTCCGACGGCCCCGTAATGCAGAAGAAGACCATGGGCTGGGAGGCCTCCACC
GAGCGCCTGTACCCCCGCGACGGCGTGCTGAAGGGCGAGATCCACAAGGCCCTGAAGCTGAAGGACGGCG
GCCACTACCTGGTGGAGTTCAAGTCCATCTACATGGCCAAGAAGCCCGTGCAGCTGCCCGGCTACTACTA
CGTGGACTCCAAGCTGGACATCACCTCCCACAACGAGGACTACACCATCGTGGAGCAGTACGAGCGCACC
GAGGGCCGCCACCACCTGTTCCTGTCTAGAATCACTACTGTCGAGTCTAATTCCAGTTGGTGGACCAACT
GGGTGATCCCAGCCATCTCAGCCCTGGTGGTAGCTCTGATGTATCGCCTCTACATGGCAGAAGATTAGAA
GCTTGGCCGCCATGGCCCAACTTGTTTATTGCAGCTTATAATGGTTACAAATAAAGCAATAGCATCACAA
ATTTCACAAATAAAGCATTTTTTTCACTGCATTCTAGTTGTGGTTTGTCCAAACTCATCAATGTATCTTA
TCATGTCTGGATCGGGAATTAATTCGGCGCAGCACCATGGCCTGAAATAACCTCTGAAAGAGGAACTTGG
TTAGGTACCTTCTGAGGCGGAAAGAACCAGCTGTGGAATGTGTGTCAGTTAGGGTGTGGAAAGTCCCCAG
GCTCCCCAGCAGGCAGAAGTATGCAAAGCATGCATCTCAATTAGTCAGCAACCAGGTGTGGAAAGTCCCC
AGGCTCCCCAGCAGGCAGAAGTATGCAAAGCATGCATCTCAATTAGTCAGCAACCATAGTCCCGCCCCTA
ACTCCGCCCATCCCGCCCCTAACTCCGCCCAGTTCCGCCCATTCTCCGCCCCATGGCTGACTAATTTTTT
TTATTTATGCAGAGGCCGAGGCCGCCTCGGCCTCTGAGCTATTCCAGAAGTAGTGAGGAGGCTTTTTTGG
AGGCCTAGGCTTTTGCAAAAAGCTGTTAACAGCTTGGCACTGGCCGTCGTTTTACAACGTCGTGACTGGG
AAAACCCTGGCGTTACCCAACTTAATCGCCTTGCAGCACATCCCCCTTTCGCCAGCTGGCGTAATAGCGA
AGAGGCCCGCACCGATCGCCCTTCCCAACAGTTGCGCAGCCTGAATGGCGAATGGCGCCTGATGCGGTAT
TTTCTCCTTACGCATCTGTGCGGTATTTCACACCGCATA
[142 nt withheld, positions 3190-3331]
C
[141 nt withheld, positions 3333-3473]
CCTTTGACGTTGGAGTCCACGTTCTTT
[37 nt withheld, positions 3501-3537]
ACCCTATCTCGGGCTATTCTTTTGATTTATAAGGGATTTTGCCGATTTCGGCCTATTGGTTAAAAAATGA
GCTGATTTAACAAAAATTTAACGCGAATTTTAACAAAATATTAACGTTTACAATTTTATGGTGCACTCTC
AGTACAATCTGCTCTGATGCCGCATAGTTAAGCCAGCCCCGACACCCGCCAACACCCGCTGACGCGCCCT
GACGGGCTTGTCTGCTCCCGGCATCCGCTTACAGACAAGCTGTGACCGTCTCCGGGAGCTGCATGTGTCA
GAGGTTTTCACCGTCATCACCGAAACGCGCGAGACGAAAGGGCCTCGTGATACGCCTATTTTTATAGGTT
AATGTCATGATAATAATGGTTTCTTAGACGTCAGGTGGCACTTTTCGGGGAAATGTGCGCGGAACCCCTA
TTTGTTTATTTTTCTAAATACATTCAAATATGTATCCGCTCATGAGACAATAACCCTGATAAATGCTTCA
ATAATATTGAAAAAGGAAGAGTATGAGTATTCAACATTTCCGTGTCGCCCTTATTCCCTTTTTTGCGGCA
TTTTGCCTTCCTGTTTTTGCTCACCCAGAAACGCTGGTGAAAGTAAAAGATGCTGAAGATCAGTTGGGTG
CACGAGTGGGTTACATCGAACTGGATCTCAACAGCGGTAAGATCCTTGAGAGTTTTCGCCCCGAAGAACG
TTTTCCAATGATGAGCACTTTTAAAGTTCTGCTATGTGGCGCGGTATTATCCCGTATTGACGCCGGGCAA
GAGCAACTCGGTCGCCGCATACACTATTCTCAGAATGACTTGGTTGAGTACTCACCAGTCACAGAAAAGC
ATCTTACGGATGGCATGACAGTAAGAGAATTATGCAGTGCTGCCATAACCATGAGTGATAACACTGCGGC
CAACTTACTTCTGACAACGATCGGAGGACCGAAGGAGCTAACCGCTTTTTTGCACAACATGGGGGATCAT
GTAACTCGCCTTGATCGTTGGGAACCGGAGCTGAATGAAGCCATACCAAACGACGAGCGTGACACCACGA
TGCCTGTAGCAATGGCAACAACGTTGCGCAAACTATTAACTGGCGAACTACTTACTCTAGCTTCCCGGCA
ACAATTAATAGACTGGATGGAGGCGGATAAAGTTGCAGGACCACTTCTGCGCTCGGCCCTTCCGGCTGGC
TGGTTTATTGCTGATAAATCTGGAGCCGGTGAGCGTGGGTCTCGCGGTATCATTGCAGCACTGGGGCCAG
ATGGTAAGCCCTCCCGTATCGTAGTTATCTACACGACGGGGAGTCAGGCAACTATGGATGAACGAAATAG
ACAGATCGCTGAGATAGGTGCCTCACTGATTAAGCATTGGTAACTGTCAGACCAAGTTTACTCATATATA
CTTTAGATTGATTTAAAACTTCATTTTTAATTTAAAAGGATCTAGGTGAAGATCCTTTTTGATAATCTCA
TGACCAAAATCCCTTAACGTGAGTTTTCGTTCCACTGAGCGTCAGACCCCGTAGAAAAGATCAAAGGATC
TTCTTGAGATCCTTTTTTTCTGCGCGTAATCTGCTGCTTGCAAACAAAAAAACCACCGCTACCAGCGGTG
GTTTGTTTGCCGGATCAAGAGCTACCAACTCTTTTTCCGAAGGTAACTGGCTTCAGCAGAGCGCAGATAC
CAAATACTGTTCTTCTAGTGTAGCCGTAGTTAGGCCACCACTTCAAGAACTCTGTAGCACCGCCTACATA
CCTCGCTCTGCTAATCCTGTTACCAGTGGCTGCTGCCAGTGGCGATAAGTCGTGTCTTACCGGGTTGGAC
TCAAGACGATAGTTACCGGATAAGGCGCAGCGGTCGGGCTGAACGGGGGGTTCGTGCACACAGCCCAGCT
TGGAGCGAACGACCTACACCGAACTGAGATACCTACAGCGTGAGCTATGAGAAAGCGCCACGCTTCCCGA
AGGGAGAAAGGCGGACAGGTATCCGGTAAGCGGCAGGGTCGGAACAGGAGAGCGCACGAGGGAGCTTCCA
GGGGGAAACGCCTGGTATCTTTATAGTCCTGTCGGGTTTCGCCACCTCTGACTTGAGCGTCGATTTTTGT
GATGCTCGTCAGGGGGGCGGAGCCTATGGAAAAACGCCAGCAACGCGGCCTTTTTACGGTTCCTGGCCTT
TTGCTGGCCTTTTGCTCACATGTTCTTTCCTGCGTTATCCCCTGATTCTGTGGATAACCGTATTACCGCC
TTTGAGTGAGCTGATACCGCTCGCCGCAGCCGAACGACCGAGCGCAGCGAGTCAGTGAGCGAGGAAGCGG
AAGAGCGCCCAATACGCAAACCGCCTCTCCCCGCGCGTTGGCCGATTCATTAATGCAGCTGGCACGACAG
GTTTCCCGACTGGAAAGCGGGCAGTGAGCGCAACGCAATTAATGTGAGTTAGCTCACTCATTAGGCACCC
CAGGCTTTACACTTTATGCTTCCGGCTCGTATGTTGTGTGGAATTGTGAGCGGATAACAATTTCACACAG
GAAACAGCTATGACATGATTACGAATTAA
Features (pLannotate 1.2.2; 22 found; start..end, strand, type, name):
     14..393     +  enhancer       CMV enhancer: human cytomegalovirus immediate early enhancer
    394..597     +  promoter       CMV promoter: human cytomegalovirus (CMV) immediate early promoter
    733..776     +  intron         CMV intron (fragment): modified intron A from human cytomegalovirus
    828..846     +  promoter       SP6 promoter: promoter for bacteriophage SP6 RNA polymerase
    850..885     +  CDS            IgH signal sequence (fragment): signal sequence from the mouse immunoglobulin heavy chain variable region
    918..1572    +  CDS            GST (fragment): glutathione S-transferase from Schistosoma japonicum
   1587..2265    +  CDS            DsRed1 (fragment): wild-type DsRed mammalian codon-optimized
   2271..2375    +  CDS            Cyb5a (fragment): CYB5_RAT - Also known as Cyb5. Experimental evidence at protein level: Swiss-Prot protein existence level 1. Cytochrome b5 is a membrane-bound hemoprotein functioning as an electron carrier for several membrane-bound oxygenases. It is also involved in several steps of the sterol biosynthesis pathway, particularly in the C-6 double bond introduction during the C-6 desaturation. From Rattus norvegicus (Rat).
   2399..2533    +  polyA_signal   SV40 poly(A) signal: SV40 polyadenylation signal
   2602..2959    +  promoter       SV40 promoter: SV40 enhancer and early promoter
   2978..3132    +  CDS            lacZα (fragment): LacZα fragment of β-galactosidase; lacZ fragment
   3138..3189    -  misc_feature   bom (fragment): basis of mobility region from pBR322
   3208..3588    +  rep_origin     M13 ori (sequence partly withheld): M13 bacteriophage origin of replication; arrow indicates direction of (+) strand synthesis
   3664..3713    -  misc_feature   bom (fragment): basis of mobility region from pBR322
   3815..3850    -  CDS            rop (fragment): Rop protein, which maintains plasmids at low copy number; rop
   3945..4049    +  promoter       AmpR promoter: bla
   4050..4910    +  CDS            AmpR: β-lactamase; bla; confers resistance to ampicillin, carbenicillin, and related antibiotics
   5081..5669    +  rep_origin     ori: high-copy-number ColE1/pMB1/pBR322/pUC origin of replication
   5852..5944    +  CDS            lacI (fragment): lac repressor; lacI; The lac repressor binds to the lac operator to inhibit transcription in E. coli. This inhibition can be relieved by adding lactose or isopropyl-β-D-thiogalactopyranoside (IPTG).
   5957..5978    +  protein_bind   CAP binding site: CAP binding activates transcription in the presence of cAMP. E. coli catabolite activator protein
   5993..6023    +  promoter       lac promoter: promoter for the E. coli lac operon
   6031..6047    +  protein_bind   lac operator: The lac repressor binds to the lac operator to inhibit transcription in E. coli. This inhibition can be relieved by adding lactose or isopropyl-β-D-thiogalactopyranoside (IPTG). lac repressor encoded by lacI
