>Addgene plasmid #137754 | GST-RFP-cb5 | addgene full sequence | sequence record 292250 | Addgene NGS Result
CGAATTAATTCGAGCTCGCCCGACATTGATTATTGACTAGTTATTAATAGTAATCAATTACGGGGTCATT
AGTTCATAGCCCATATATGGAGTTCCGCGTTACATAACTTACGGTAAATGGCCCGCCTGGCTGACCGCCC
AACGACCCCCGCCCATTGACGTCAATAATGACGTATGTTCCCATAGTAACGCCAATAGGGACTTTCCATT
GACGTCAATGGGTGGAGTATTTACGGTAAACTGCCCACTTGGCAGTACATCAAGTGTATCATATGCCAAG
TACGCCCCCTATTGACGTCAATGACGGTAAATGGCCCGCCTGGCATTATGCCCAGTACATGACCTTATGG
GACTTTCCTACTTGGCAGTACATCTACGTATTAGTCATCGCTATTACCATGGTGATGCGGTTTTGGCAGT
ACATCAATGGGCGTGGATAGCGGTTTGACTCACGGGGATTTCCAAGTCTCCACCCCATTGACGTCAATGG
GAGTTTGTTTTGGCACCAAAATCAACGGGACTTTCCAAAATGTCGTAACAACTCCGCCCCATTGACGCAA
ATGGGCGGTAGGCGTGTACGGTGGGAGGTCTATATAAGCAGAGCTCGTTTAGTGAACCGTCAGATCGCCT
GGAGACGCCATCCACGCTGTTTTGACCTCCATAGAAGACACCGGGACCGATCCAGCCTCCGCGGCCGGGA
ACGGTGCATTGGAACGCGGATTCCCCGTGCCAAGAGTGACGTAAGTACCGCCTATAGAGTCTATAGGCCC
ACCCCCTTGGCTTCGTTAGAACGCGGCTACAATTAATACATAACCTTATGTATCATACACATACGATTTA
GGTGACACTATAGAATAACATCCACTTTGCCTTTCTCTCCACAGGTGTCCACTCCCAGGTCCAACTGCAC
CTCGGTTCTATCGAGCCAGCCATGTCCCCTATACTAGGTTATTGGAAAATTAAGGGCCTTGTGCAACCCA
CTCGACTTCTTTTGGAATATCTTGAAGAAAAATATGAAGAGCATTTGTATGAGCGCGATGAAGGTGATAA
ATGGCGAAACAAAAAGTTTGAATTGGGTTTGGAGTTTCCCAATCTTCCTTATTATATTGATGGTGATGTT
AAATTAACACAGTCTATGGCCATCATACGTTATATAGCTGACAAGCACAACATGTTGGGTGGTTGTCCAA
AAGAGCGTGCAGAGATTTCAATGCTTGAAGGAGCGGTTTTGGATATTAGATACGGTGTTTCGAGAATTGC
ATATAGTAAAGACTTTGAAACTCTCAAAGTTGATTTTCTTAGCAAGCTACCTGAAATGCTGAAAATGTTC
GAAGATCGTTTATGTCATAAAACATATTTAAATGGTGATCATGTAACCCATCCTGACTTCATGTTGTATG
ACGCTCTTGATGTTGTTTTATACATGGACCCAATGTGCCTGGATGCGTTCCCAAAATTAGTTTGTTTTAA
AAAACGTATTGAAGCTATCCCACAAATTGATAAGTACTTGAAATCCAGCAAGTATATAGCATGGCCTTTG
CAGGGCTGGCAAGCCACGTTTGGTGGTGGCGACCATCCTCCAAAATCGGATGGCGGCCGCATGGTGCGCT
CCTCCGAGGACGTCATCAAGGAGTTCATGCGCTTCAAGGTGCGCATGGAGGGCTCCGTGAACGGCCACGA
GTTCGAGATCGAGGGCGAGGGCGAGGGCCGCCCCTACGAGGGCACCCAGACCGCCAAGCTGAAGGTGACC
AAGGGCGGCCCCCTGCCCTTCGCCTGGGACATCCTGTCCCCCCAGTTCCAGTACGGCTCCAAGGTGTACG
TGAAGCACCCCGCCGACATCCCCGACTACAAGAAGCTGTCCTTCCCCGAGGGCTTCAAGTGGGAGCGCGT
GATGAACTTCGAGGACGGCGGCGTGGTGACCGTGACCCAGGACTCCTCCCTGCAGGACGGCTCCTTCATC
TACAAGGTGAAGTTCATCGGCGTGAACTTCCCCTCCGACGGCCCCGTAATGCAGAAGAAGACTATGGGCT
GGGAGGCCTCCACCGAGCGCCTGTACCCCCGCGACGGCGTGCTGAAGGGCGAGATCCACAAGGCCCTGAA
GCTGAAGGACGGCGGCCACTACCTGGTGGAGTTCAAGTCCATCTACATGGCCAAGAAGCCCGTGCAGCTG
CCCGGCTACTACTACGTGGACTCCAAGCTGGACATCACCTCCCACAACGAGGACTACACCATCGTGGAGC
AGTACGAGCGCGCCGAGGGCCGCCACCACCTGTTCCTGTCTAGAATCACCACCGTGGAGTCCAACTCCTC
CTGGTGGACCAACTGGGTGATCCCCGCCATCTCCGCCCTGGTGGTGGCCCTGATGTACCGCCTGTACATG
GCCGAGGACTAGAAGCTTGGCCGCCATGGCCCAACTTGTTTATTGCAGCTTATAATGGTTACAAATAAAG
CAATAGCATCACAAATTTCACAAATAAAGCATTTTTTTCACTGCATTCTAGTTGTGGTTTGTCCAAACTC
ATCAATGTATCTTATCATGTCTGGATCGGGAATTAATTCGGCGCAGCACCATGGCCTGAAATAACCTCTG
AAAGAGGAACTTGGTTAGGTACCTTCTGAGGCGGAAAGAACCAGCTGTGGAATGTGTGTCAGTTAGGGTG
TGGAAAGTCCCCAGGCTCCCCAGCAGGCAGAAGTATGCAAAGCATGCATCTCAATTAGTCAGCAACCAGG
TGTGGAAAGTCCCCAGGCTCCCCAGCAGGCAGAAGTATGCAAAGCATGCATCTCAATTAGTCAGCAACCA
TAGTCCCGCCCCTAACTCCGCCCATCCCGCCCCTAACTCCGCCCAGTTCCGCCCATTCTCCGCCCCATGG
CTGACTAATTTTTTTTATTTATGCAGAGGCCGAGGCCGCCTCGGCCTCTGAGCTATTCCAGAAGTAGTGA
GGAGGCTTTTTTGGAGGCCTAGGCTTTTGCAAAAAGCTGTTAACAGCTTGGCACTGGCCGTCGTTTTACA
ACGTCGTGACTGGGAAAACCCTGGCGTTACCCAACTTAATCGCCTTGCAGCACATCCCCCTTTCGCCAGC
TGGCGTAATAGCGAAGAGGCCCGCACCGATCGCCCTTCCCAACAGTTGCGCAGCCTGAATGGCGAATGGC
GCCTGATGCGGTATTTTCTCCTTACGCATCTGTGCGGTATTTCACACCGCATA
[142 nt withheld, positions 3204-3345]
C
[141 nt withheld, positions 3347-3487]
CCTTTGACGTTGGAGTCCACGTTCTTT
[37 nt withheld, positions 3515-3551]
ACCCTATCTCGGGCTATTCTTTTGATTTATAAGGGATTTTGCCGATTTCGGCCTATTGGTTAAAAAATGA
GCTGATTTAACAAAAATTTAACGCGAATTTTAACAAAATATTAACGTTTACAATTTTATGGTGCACTCTC
AGTACAATCTGCTCTGATGCCGCATAGTTAAGCCAGCCCCGACACCCGCCAACACCCGCTGACGCGCCCT
GACGGGCTTGTCTGCTCCCGGCATCCGCTTACAGACAAGCTGTGACCGTCTCCGGGAGCTGCATGTGTCA
GAGGTTTTCACCGTCATCACCGAAACGCGCGAGACGAAAGGGCCTCGTGATACGCCTATTTTTATAGGTT
AATGTCATGATAATAATGGTTTCTTAGACGTCAGGTGGCACTTTTCGGGGAAATGTGCGCGGAACCCCTA
TTTGTTTATTTTTCTAAATACATTCAAATATGTATCCGCTCATGAGACAATAACCCTGATAAATGCTTCA
ATAATATTGAAAAAGGAAGAGTATGAGTATTCAACATTTCCGTGTCGCCCTTATTCCCTTTTTTGCGGCA
TTTTGCCTTCCTGTTTTTGCTCACCCAGAAACGCTGGTGAAAGTAAAAGATGCTGAAGATCAGTTGGGTG
CACGAGTGGGTTACATCGAACTGGATCTCAACAGCGGTAAGATCCTTGAGAGTTTTCGCCCCGAAGAACG
TTTTCCAATGATGAGCACTTTTAAAGTTCTGCTATGTGGCGCGGTATTATCCCGTATTGACGCCGGGCAA
GAGCAACTCGGTCGCCGCATACACTATTCTCAGAATGACTTGGTTGAGTACTCACCAGTCACAGAAAAGC
ATCTTACGGATGGCATGACAGTAAGAGAATTATGCAGTGCTGCCATAACCATGAGTGATAACACTGCGGC
CAACTTACTTCTGACAACGATCGGAGGACCGAAGGAGCTAACCGCTTTTTTGCACAACATGGGGGATCAT
GTAACTCGCCTTGATCGTTGGGAACCGGAGCTGAATGAAGCCATACCAAACGACGAGCGTGACACCACGA
TGCCTGTAGCAATGGCAACAACGTTGCGCAAACTATTAACTGGCGAACTACTTACTCTAGCTTCCCGGCA
ACAATTAATAGACTGGATGGAGGCGGATAAAGTTGCAGGACCACTTCTGCGCTCGGCCCTTCCGGCTGGC
TGGTTTATTGCTGATAAATCTGGAGCCGGTGAGCGTGGGTCTCGCGGTATCATTGCAGCACTGGGGCCAG
ATGGTAAGCCCTCCCGTATCGTAGTTATCTACACGACGGGGAGTCAGGCAACTATGGATGAACGAAATAG
ACAGATCGCTGAGATAGGTGCCTCACTGATTAAGCATTGGTAACTGTCAGACCAAGTTTACTCATATATA
CTTTAGATTGATTTAAAACTTCATTTTTAATTTAAAAGGATCTAGGTGAAGATCCTTTTTGATAATCTCA
TGACCAAAATCCCTTAACGTGAGTTTTCGTTCCACTGAGCGTCAGACCCCGTAGAAAAGATCAAAGGATC
TTCTTGAGATCCTTTTTTTCTGCGCGTAATCTGCTGCTTGCAAACAAAAAAACCACCGCTACCAGCGGTG
GTTTGTTTGCCGGATCAAGAGCTACCAACTCTTTTTCCGAAGGTAACTGGCTTCAGCAGAGCGCAGATAC
CAAATACTGTTCTTCTAGTGTAGCCGTAGTTAGGCCACCACTTCAAGAACTCTGTAGCACCGCCTACATA
CCTCGCTCTGCTAATCCTGTTACCAGTGGCTGCTGCCAGTGGCGATAAGTCGTGTCTTACCGGGTTGGAC
TCAAGACGATAGTTACCGGATAAGGCGCAGCGGTCGGGCTGAACGGGGGGTTCGTGCACACAGCCCAGCT
TGGAGCGAACGACCTACACCGAACTGAGATACCTACAGCGTGAGCTATGAGAAAGCGCCACGCTTCCCGA
AGGGAGAAAGGCGGACAGGTATCCGGTAAGCGGCAGGGTCGGAACAGGAGAGCGCACGAGGGAGCTTCCA
GGGGGAAACGCCTGGTATCTTTATAGTCCTGTCGGGTTTCGCCACCTCTGACTTGAGCGTCGATTTTTGT
GATGCTCGTCAGGGGGGCGGAGCCTATGGAAAAACGCCAGCAACGCGGCCTTTTTACGGTTCCTGGCCTT
TTGCTGGCCTTTTGCTCACATGTTCTTTCCTGCGTTATCCCCTGATTCTGTGGATAACCGTATTACCGCC
TTTGAGTGAGCTGATACCGCTCGCCGCAGCCGAACGACCGAGCGCAGCGAGTCAGTGAGCGAGGAAGCGG
AAGAGCGCCCAATACGCAAACCGCCTCTCCCCGCGCGTTGGCCGATTCATTAATGCAGCTGGCACGACAG
GTTTCCCGACTGGAAAGCGGGCAGTGAGCGCAACGCAATTAATGTGAGTTAGCTCACTCATTAGGCACCC
CAGGCTTTACACTTTATGCTTCCGGCTCGTATGTTGTGTGGAATTGTGAGCGGATAACAATTTCACACAG
GAAACAGCTATGACATGATTA
Features (pLannotate 1.2.2; 22 found; start..end, strand, type, name):
     22..401     +  enhancer       CMV enhancer: human cytomegalovirus immediate early enhancer
    402..605     +  promoter       CMV promoter: human cytomegalovirus (CMV) immediate early promoter
    741..784     +  intron         CMV intron (fragment): modified intron A from human cytomegalovirus
    836..854     +  promoter       SP6 promoter: promoter for bacteriophage SP6 RNA polymerase
    858..895     +  CDS            IgH signal sequence (fragment): signal sequence from the mouse immunoglobulin heavy chain variable region
    932..1585    +  CDS            GST26_SCHJA: Experimental evidence at protein level: Swiss-Prot protein existence level 1. GST isoenzymes appear to play a central role in the parasite detoxification system. Other functions are also suspected including a role in increasing the solubility of haematin in the parasite gut. From Schistosoma japonicum (Blood fluke).
   1609..2279    +  CDS            DsRed-Express (fragment): rapidly maturing tetrameric variant of DsRed fluorescent protein (Bevis and Glick, 2002) mammalian codon-optimized
   2285..2389    +  CDS            Cyb5a (fragment): CYB5_RAT - Also known as Cyb5. Experimental evidence at protein level: Swiss-Prot protein existence level 1. Cytochrome b5 is a membrane-bound hemoprotein functioning as an electron carrier for several membrane-bound oxygenases. It is also involved in several steps of the sterol biosynthesis pathway, particularly in the C-6 double bond introduction during the C-6 desaturation. From Rattus norvegicus (Rat).
   2413..2547    +  polyA_signal   SV40 poly(A) signal: SV40 polyadenylation signal
   2616..2973    +  promoter       SV40 promoter: SV40 enhancer and early promoter
   2992..3146    +  CDS            lacZα (fragment): LacZα fragment of β-galactosidase; lacZ fragment
   3152..3203    -  misc_feature   bom (fragment): basis of mobility region from pBR322
   3222..3602    +  rep_origin     M13 ori (sequence partly withheld): M13 bacteriophage origin of replication; arrow indicates direction of (+) strand synthesis
   3678..3727    -  misc_feature   bom (fragment): basis of mobility region from pBR322
   3829..3864    -  CDS            rop (fragment): Rop protein, which maintains plasmids at low copy number; rop
   3959..4063    +  promoter       AmpR promoter: bla
   4064..4924    +  CDS            AmpR: β-lactamase; bla; confers resistance to ampicillin, carbenicillin, and related antibiotics
   5095..5683    +  rep_origin     ori: high-copy-number ColE1/pMB1/pBR322/pUC origin of replication
   5866..5958    +  CDS            lacI (fragment): lac repressor; lacI; The lac repressor binds to the lac operator to inhibit transcription in E. coli. This inhibition can be relieved by adding lactose or isopropyl-β-D-thiogalactopyranoside (IPTG).
   5971..5992    +  protein_bind   CAP binding site: CAP binding activates transcription in the presence of cAMP. E. coli catabolite activator protein
   6007..6037    +  promoter       lac promoter: promoter for the E. coli lac operon
   6045..6061    +  protein_bind   lac operator: The lac repressor binds to the lac operator to inhibit transcription in E. coli. This inhibition can be relieved by adding lactose or isopropyl-β-D-thiogalactopyranoside (IPTG). lac repressor encoded by lacI
