[The description below was written by a language model from this plasmid's Addgene catalogue record and pLannotate feature annotations shown in this document.]
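Description:
GST-RFP-cb5 is a mammalian expression plasmid of about 6.1 kb built on the pRK5 backbone. It produces a red fluorescent protein anchored to the endoplasmic reticulum. It is propagated in E. coli as a high-copy plasmid through a ColE1/pUC-type origin and is selected with ampicillin via the bla gene. An M13 phage origin is also present, along with short remnants of lacZα, lacI, rop and bom and a lac promoter/operator, all of which appear to be backbone leftovers. No mammalian selection marker is annotated. The SV40 enhancer/early promoter lies downstream of the expression cassette, with only the lacZα fragment annotated after it.

The expression cassette is driven by the human CMV immediate-early enhancer and promoter. These are followed by a fragment of CMV intron A, an SP6 promoter that could be used for in vitro transcription, and a short fragment annotated as an IgH signal sequence, likely part of the pRK5 leader region. The open reading frame encodes Schistosoma japonicum glutathione S-transferase at the N terminus, fused to a DsRed-family red fluorescent protein. One sequence record annotates this protein as DsRed-Express and the other as DsRed1, so the exact variant is not settled by the record. The fusion ends with a roughly 100 bp fragment of rat cytochrome b5 (Cyb5a), and the cassette terminates at an SV40 polyadenylation signal. Given the stated ER-targeting purpose, the cb5 fragment presumably supplies the C-terminal tail-anchor that inserts the protein into the ER membrane. The Addgene-sequenced and depositor records differ by only a few nucleotides and share the same feature layout.

The construct serves as an ER-localised fluorescent marker in transfected mammalian cells, and the GST moiety offers a handle for glutathione-based pulldown. It was deposited with a study of selective autophagy, though the record does not describe its specific role there.
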