Addgene plasmid #137754: GST-RFP-cb5
Purpose: Targets red flourescent protein (RFP) to the endoplasmic reticulum
Depositing lab: Carol Mercer. Depositing organization: University of Cincinnati. Publication: Mass spectrometry proteomics reveals a function for mammalian CALCOCO1 in MTOR-regulated selective autophagy. Stefely JA, Zhang Y, Freiberger EC, Kwiecien NW, Thomas HE, Davis AM, Lowry ND, Vincent CE, Shishkova E, Clark NA, Medvedovic M, Coon JJ, Pagliarini DJ, Mercer CA. Autophagy. 2020 Jan 23. doi: 10.1080/15548627.2020.1719746. PubMed 31971854.
Backbone
  Vector backbone: pRK5
  Vector type: Mammalian Expression
Growth in bacteria
  Bacterial resistance: Ampicillin, 100 μg/mL
  Growth temperature: 37°C
  Growth strain: DH5alpha
  Copy number: High Copy
Gene/Insert
  Gene/Insert name: RFP-cb5
  Species: Other
  Promoter: CMV
  Tag / fusion protein: GST (N terminal on insert)
  Cloning method: Restriction Enzyme; 5′ cloning site NruI (unknown if destroyed); 3′ cloning site HindIII (unknown if destroyed)
Terms and licenses: Academic/Nonprofit Terms; Industry Terms: Not Available to Industry
How to cite: GST-RFP-cb5 was a gift from Carol Mercer (Addgene plasmid # 137754 ; http://n2t.net/addgene:137754 ; RRID:Addgene_137754)
